>Addgene plasmid #182167 | p{3P3-eGFP::GW,attB} | addgene full sequence | sequence record 357882 | Addgene NGS Result
CCATAAATCTGAAACAATTAGGCAAAACCATGCGAAGCTCTCTAGTATAACTTCGTATAATGTATGCTAT
ACGAAGTTCTCGAGGGGGGGCCCGGTACCGTCGACGATGTAGGTCACGGTCTCGAAGCCGCGGTGCGGGT
GCCAGGGCGTGCCCTTGGGCTCCCCGGGCGCGTACTCCACCTCACCCATCTGGTCCATCATGATGAACGG
GTCGAGGTGGCGGTAGTTGATCCCGGCGAACGCGCGGCGCGCCGGGAAGCCCTCGCCCTCGAAACCGCTG
GGCGCGGTGGTCACGGTGAGCACGGGACGTGCGACGGCGTCGGCGGGTGCGGATACGCGGGGCAGCGTCA
GCGGGTTCTCGACGGTCACGGCGGGCATGTCGACACTAGTGGTACCCAGCTTTTGTTCCCTTTAGTGAGG
GTTAATTGCGCGCTTGGCGTAATCATGGTCATAGCTGTTTCCTGTGTGAAATTGTTATCCGCTCACAATT
CCACACAACATACGAGCCGGAAGCATAAAGTGTAAAGCCTGGGGTGCCTAATGAGTGAGCTAACTCACAT
TAATTGCGTTGCGCTCACTGCCCGCTTTCCAGTCGGGAAACCTGTCGTGCCAGCTGCATTAATGAATCGG
CCAACGCGCGGGGAGAGGCGGTTTGCGTATTGGGCGCTCTTCCGCTTCCTCGCTCACTGACTCGCTGCGC
TCGGTCGTTCGGCTGCGGCGAGCGGTATCAGCTCACTCAAAGGCGGTAATACGGTTATCCACAGAATCAG
GGGATAACGCAGGAAAGAACATGTGAGCAAAAGGCCAGCAAAAGGCCAGGAACCGTAAAAAGGCCGCGTT
GCTGGCGTTTTTCCATAGGCTCCGCCCCCCTGACGAGCATCACAAAAATCGACGCTCAAGTCAGAGGTGG
CGAAACCCGACAGGACTATAAAGATACCAGGCGTTTCCCCCTGGAAGCTCCCTCGTGCGCTCTCCTGTTC
CGACCCTGCCGCTTACCGGATACCTGTCCGCCTTTCTCCCTTCGGGAAGCGTGGCGCTTTCTCATAGCTC
ACGCTGTAGGTATCTCAGTTCGGTGTAGGTCGTTCGCTCCAAGCTGGGCTGTGTGCACGAACCCCCCGTT
CAGCCCGACCGCTGCGCCTTATCCGGTAACTATCGTCTTGAGTCCAACCCGGTAAGACACGACTTATCGC
CACTGGCAGCAGCCACTGGTAACAGGATTAGCAGAGCGAGGTATGTAGGCGGTGCTACAGAGTTCTTGAA
GTGGTGGCCTAACTACGGCTACACTAGAAGAACAGTATTTGGTATCTGCGCTCTGCTGAAGCCAGTTACC
TTCGGAAAAAGAGTTGGTAGCTCTTGATCCGGCAAACAAACCACCGCTGGTAGCGGTGGTTTTTTTGTTT
GCAAGCAGCAGATTACGCGCAGAAAAAAAGGATCTCAAGAAGATCCTTTGATCTTTTCTACGGGGTCTGA
CGCTCAGTGGAACGAAAACTCACGTTAAGGGATTTTGGTCATGAGATTATCAAAAAGGATCTTCACCTAG
ATCCTTTTAAATTAAAAATGAAGTTTTAAATCAATCTAAAGTATATATGAGTAAACTTGGTCTGACAGTT
ACCAATGCTTAATCAGTGAGGCACCTATCTCAGCGATCTGTCTATTTCGTTCATCCATAGTTGCCTGACT
CCCCGTCGTGTAGATAACTACGATACGGGAGGGCTTACCATCTGGCCCCAGTGCTGCAATGATACCGCGA
GACCCACGCTCACCGGCTCCAGATTTATCAGCAATAAACCAGCCAGCCGGAAGGGCCGAGCGCAGAAGTG
GTCCTGCAACTTTATCCGCCTCCATCCAGTCTATTAATTGTTGCCGGGAAGCTAGAGTAAGTAGTTCGCC
AGTTAATAGTTTGCGCAACGTTGTTGCCATTGCTACAGGCATCGTGGTGTCACGCTCGTCGTTTGGTATG
GCTTCATTCAGCTCCGGTTCCCAACGATCAAGGCGAGTTACATGATCCCCCATGTTGTGCAAAAAAGCGG
TTAGCTCCTTCGGTCCTCCGATCGTTGTCAGAAGTAAGTTGGCCGCAGTGTTATCACTCATGGTTATGGC
AGCACTGCATAATTCTCTTACTGTCATGCCATCCGTAAGATGCTTTTCTGTGACTGGTGAGTACTCAACC
AAGTCATTCTGAGAATAGTGTATGCGGCGACCGAGTTGCTCTTGCCCGGCGTCAATACGGGATAATACCG
CGCCACATAGCAGAACTTTAAAAGTGCTCATCATTGGAAAACGTTCTTCGGGGCGAAAACTCTCAAGGAT
CTTACCGCTGTTGAGATCCAGTTCGATGTAACCCACTCGTGCACCCAACTGATCTTCAGCATCTTTTACT
TTCACCAGCGTTTCTGGGTGAGCAAAAACAGGAAGGCAAAATGCCGCAAAAAAGGGAATAAGGGCGACAC
GGAAATGTTGAATACTCATACTCTTCCTTTTTCAATATTATTGAAGCATTTATCAGGGTTATTGTCTCAT
GAGCGGATACATATTTGAATGTATTTAGAAAAATAAACAAATAGGGGTTCCGCGCACATTTCCCCGAAAA
GTGCCACCTG
[124 nt withheld, positions 2601-2724]
C
[91 nt withheld, positions 2726-2816]
A
[49 nt withheld, positions 2818-2866]
CCTTTGACGTTGGAGTCCACGTTCTTT
[37 nt withheld, positions 2894-2930]
ACCCTATCTCGGTCTATTCTTTTGATTTATAAGGGATTTTGCCGATTTCGGCCTATTGGTTAAAAAATGA
GCTGATTTAACAAAAATTTAACGCGAATTTTAACAAAATATTAACGCTTACAATTTCCATTCGCCATTCA
GGCTGCGCAACTGTTGGGAAGGGCGATCGGTGCGGGCCTCTTCGCTATTACGCCAGCTGGCGAAAGGGGG
ATGTGCTGCAAGGCGATTAAGTTGGGTAACGCCAGGGTTTTCCCAGTCACGACGTTGTAAAACGACGGCC
AGTGAGCGCGCGTAATACGACTCACTATAGGGCGAATTGGAGCTCCACCGCGGTGGCCATTAATCATATG
CAATGGTTAATTCGAGCTCGCCCGGGGATCTAATTCAATTAGAGACTAATTCAATTAGAGCTAATTCAAT
TAGGATCCAAGCTTATCGATTTCGATTAACCCTCGACCGCCGGAGTATAAATAGAGGCGCTTCGTCTACG
GAGCGACAATTCAATTCAAACAAGCAAAGTGAACACGTCGCTAAGCGAAAGCTAAGCAAATAAACAAGCG
CAGCTGAACAAGCTAAACAATCGGGGTACCGCTAGAGTCGACGGTACGATCCACCGGTCGCCACCATGGT
GAGCAAGGGCGAGGAGCTGTTCACCGGGGTGGTGCCCATCCTGGTCGAGCTGGACGGCGACGTAAACGGC
CACAAGTTCAGCGTGTCCGGCGAGGGCGAGGGCGATGCCACCTACGGCAAGCTGACCCTGAAGTTCATCT
GCACCACCGGCAAGCTGCCCGTGCCCTGGCCCACCCTCGTGACCACCCTGACCTACGGCGTGCAGTGCTT
CAGCCGCTACCCCGACCACATGAAGCAGCACGACTTCTTCAAGTCCGCCATGCCCGAAGGCTACGTCCAG
GAGCGCACCATCTTCTTCAAGGACGACGGCAACTACAAGACCCGCGCCGAGGTGAAGTTCGAGGGCGACA
CCCTGGTGAACCGCATCGAGCTGAAGGGCATCGACTTCAAGGAGGACGGCAACATCCTGGGGCACAAGCT
GGAGTACAACTACAACAGCCACAACGTCTATATCATGGCCGACAAGCAGAAGAACGGCATCAAGGTGAAC
TTCAAGATCCGCCACAACATCGAGGACGGCAGCGTGCAGCTCGCCGACCACTACCAGCAGAACACCCCCA
TCGGCGACGGCCCCGTGCTGCTGCCCGACAACCACTACCTGAGCACCCAGTCCGCCCTGAGCAAGGTGAG
TAGTACATGTGCATACATCTTAAGTTCACTTGATCTATAGGAACTGCGATTGCAACATCAAATTGTCTGC
GGCGTGAGAACTGCGACCCACAAAAATCCCAAACCGCGGCCGTTTATCACCACTTTGTACAAGAAAGCTG
AACGAGAAACGTAAAATGATATAAATATCAATATATTAAATTAGATTTTGCATAAAAAACAGACTACATA
ATACTGTAAAACACAACATATCCAGTCACTATGGTCGACCTGCAGACTGGCTGTGTATAAGGGAGCCTGA
CATTTATATTCCCCAGAACATCAGGTTAATGGCGTTTTTGATGTCATTTTCGCGGTGGCTGAGATCAGCC
ACTTCTTCCCCGATAACGGAGACCGGCACACTGGCCATATCGGTGGTCATCATGCGCCAGCTTTCATCCC
CGATATGCACCACCGGGTAAAGTTCACGGGAGACTTTATCTGACAGCAGACGTGCACTGGCCAGGGGGAT
CACCATCCGTCGCCCGGGCGTGTCAATAATATCACTCTGTACATCCACAAACAGACGATAACGGCTCTCT
CTTTTATAGGTGTAAACCTTAAACTGCATTTCACCAGCCCCTGTTCTCGTCAGCAAAAGAGCCGTTCATT
TCAATAAACCGGGCGACCTCAGCCATCCCTTCCTGATTTTCCGCTTTCCAGCGTTCGGCACGCAGACGAC
GGGCTTCATTCTGCATGGTTGTGCTTACCAGACCGGAGATATTGACATCATATATGCCTTGAGCAACTGA
TAGCTGTCGCTGTCAACTGTCACTGTAATACGCTGCTTCATAGCATACCTCTTTTTGACATACTTCGGGT
ATACATATCAGTATATATTCTTATACCGCAAAAATCAGCGCGCAAATACGCATACTGTTATCTGGCTTTT
AGTAAGCCGGATCCACGCGTTTACGCCCCGCCCTGCCACTCATCGCAGTACTGTTGTAATTCATTAAGCA
TTCTGCCGACATGGAAGCCATCACAAACGGCATGATGAACCTGAATCGCCAGCGGCATCAGCACCTTGTC
GCCTTGCGTATAATATTTGCCCATGGTGAAAACGGGGGCGAAGAAGTTGTCCATATTGGCCACGTTTAAA
TCAAAACTGGTGAAACTCACCCAGGGATTGGCTGAGACGAAAAACATATTCTCAATAAACCCTTTAGGGA
AATAGGCCAGGTTTTCACCGTAACACGCCACATCTTGCGAATATATGTGTAGAAACTGCCGGAAATCGTC
GTGGTATTCACTCCAGAGCGATGAAAACGTTTCAGTTTGCTCATGGAAAACGGTGTAACAAGGGTGAACA
CTATCCCATATCACCAGCTCACCGTCTTTCATTGCCATACGGAATTCCGGATGAGCATTCATCAGGCGGG
CAAGAATGTGAATAAAGGCCGGATAAAACTTGTGCTTATTTTTCTTTACGGTCTTTAAAAAGGCCGTAAT
ATCCAGCTGAACGGTCTGGTTATAGGTACATTGAGCAACTGACTGAAATGCCTCAAAATGTTCTTTACGA
TGCCATTGGGATATATCAACGGTGGTATATCCAGTGATTTTTTTCTCCATTTTAGCTTCCTTAGCTCCTG
AAAATCTCGACGGATCCTAACTCAAAATCCACACATTATACGAGCCGGAAGCATAAAGTGTAAAGCCTGG
GGTGCCTAATGCGGCCGCCATAGTGACTGGATATGTTGTGTTTTACAGTATTATGTAGTCTGTTTTTTAT
GCAAAATCTAATTTAATATATTGATATTTATATCATTTTACGTTTCTCGTTCAGCTTTTTTGTACAAACT
TGTGATAAACGAATTCTTGAAGACGAAAGGGCACAAACAAATAGTGACACGAAACAGATTATTCTGGTAG
CTGTTCTCGCTATATAAGACAATTTTTGAGATCATATCATGATCAAGACATCTAAAGGCATTCATTTTCG
ACTATATTCTTTTTTACAAAAAATATAACAACCAGATATTTTAAGCTGATCCTAGATGCACAAAAAATAA
ATAAAAGTATAAACCTACTTCGTAGGATACTTCGGGGTACTTTTTGTTCGGGGTTAGATGAGCATAACGC
TTGTAGTTGATATTTGAGATCCCCTATCATTGCAGGACCCAAACGAGAAGCGTGATCACATGGTCCTCCT
CGAGTTCGTGACCGCCGCCGGCATCACCCTGGGCATGGACGAGCTGTACAAGTAAGTATAGTGCCTTGAC
CGAGCTCGCCCACTAAGCGTCGCGCCACTTCAACGCTCGATGGGAGCGTCATTGGTGGGCGGGGTAACCG
TCGAAATCAGTGTTTACGCTTCCAATCGCAACAAAAAATTCACTGCAACACTGAAAAGCATACGAAAACG
ATGAAGATTGTACGAGAAACCATAAAGTATTTTATCCACAAAGACACGTATAGCAGAAAAGCCAAGTTAA
CTCGGCGATAAGTTGTGTACACAAGAATAAAATCGGCCAGATTCAGTGTTGTCAGAAATAAGAAAACCCC
ACTATGTTTTTCTTTGCCTTTTCTTTCTCCCAGCGATCATTCATTTCGTGGTGAAAGAACGGGGTCATTG
CACGGAGTTTCGACTGCGGGAAAGCAGAGCTGCCGTTCACTTCGTCTATAATTAGCGCTTTCTATTTTCC
CCGATTCGGGCCGCTGCTGCGCTTTTCCGCCTGCTGTTTGTGGCAAGTGTAGCAGCAGGCTGTGCACGCA
GTGTGGCATGCACTTGGCTTTCCACCGTTGGTATCGATTCTCTGGGACGATGAGTCATTCCTTTCGGGGC
CACAGCATAATCGTTGCCAGCTCACCGAAATGGTGACTTCATTTCTTAACTGCCGTCAAGCATGCGATTG
TACATACATACATATTTATATATGTACATATTTATGTGACTATGGTAGGTCGATATAATAGCAATCAACG
CAAGCAAATGTGTCAGTCCTGCTTACAGGAACGATTCTATTTAGTAATTTTCGTTGTATAAAGTAATTAT
GTATGTATGTAAGCC
Features (pLannotate 1.2.2; 27 found; start..end, strand, type, name):
     47..78      -  protein_bind   loxP (fragment): Cre-mediated recombination occurs in the 8-bp core sequence (GCATACAT). Cre recombinase
     79..99      +  misc_feature   MCS (fragment): pBluescript multiple cloning site
    121..190     +  protein_bind   attB: attB site for the φC31 integrase (Groth et al., 2000) phage φC31 integrase
    409..427     -  promoter       T3 promoter: promoter for bacteriophage T3 RNA polymerase
    472..488     -  protein_bind   lac operator: The lac repressor binds to the lac operator to inhibit transcription in E. coli. This inhibition can be relieved by adding lactose or isopropyl-β-D-thiogalactopyranoside (IPTG). lac repressor encoded by lacI
    496..526     -  promoter       lac promoter: promoter for the E. coli lac operon
    541..562     -  protein_bind   CAP binding site: CAP binding activates transcription in the presence of cAMP. E. coli catabolite activator protein
    575..667     -  CDS            lacI (fragment): lac repressor; lacI; The lac repressor binds to the lac operator to inhibit transcription in E. coli. This inhibition can be relieved by adding lactose or isopropyl-β-D-thiogalactopyranoside (IPTG).
    850..1438    -  rep_origin     ori: high-copy-number ColE1/pMB1/pBR322/pUC origin of replication
   1609..2469    -  CDS            AmpR: β-lactamase; bla; confers resistance to ampicillin, carbenicillin, and related antibiotics
   2470..2574    -  promoter       AmpR promoter: bla
   2601..3029    +  rep_origin     f1 ori (sequence partly withheld): f1 bacteriophage origin of replication; arrow indicates direction of (+) strand synthesis
   3060..3215    -  CDS            lacZα (fragment): LacZα fragment of β-galactosidase; lacZ fragment
   3223..3241    +  promoter       T7 promoter: promoter for bacteriophage T7 RNA polymerase
   3250..3267    +  misc_feature   MCS (fragment): pBluescript multiple cloning site
   3390..3512    +  promoter       hsp70 promoter (fragment): Drosophila melanogaster hsp70Bb promoter
   3562..4185    +  CDS            (3-F)Tyr-EGFP (fragment): (3-F)Tyr-EGFP is a basic (constitutively fluorescent) green fluorescent protein published in 2004, derived from Aequorea victoria.
   4177..4297    +  CDS            mini-white (fragment): Drosophila white gene eye color pigment; white; This is a modified version of the white gene lacking part of the first intron.
   4309..4433    +  protein_bind   attR2: mutant version of attR; recombination site for the Gateway® LR reaction LR Clonase™
   4477..4779    -  CDS            ccdB: CCDB_ECOLI - Also known as G, letB, letD. Experimental evidence at protein level: Swiss-Prot protein existence level 1. Toxic component of a type II toxin-antitoxin (TA) system, functioning in plasmid maintainence. Responsible for the post- segregational killing (PSK) of plasmid-free cells, also referred to as a plasmid addiction system. Half-life of over 2 hours. Cell killing by CcdB is accompanied by filamentation, defects in chromosome and plasmid segregation, defects in cell division, formation of anucleate cells, decreased DNA synthesis and plasmid loss. Interferes with the activity of DN
   4784..4942    -  CDS            ccdA (fragment): CCDA_ECO57 - Also known as H, letA. Experimental evidence at protein level: Swiss-Prot protein existence level 1. Antitoxin component of a type II toxin-antitoxin (TA) system which inhibits the post-segregational killing (PSK) of plasmid-free cells, also referred to as a plasmid addiction system. Binds to and blocks the activity of CcdB; will also remove bound CcdB protein from the CcdB-GyrA complex by forming a CcdA-CcdB complex, a process termed rejuvenation. Functions as a transcriptional corepressor for the ccdAB operon, repression also requires CcdB (By similarity). From Escherichia coli
   5121..5780    -  CDS            CmR: chloramphenicol acetyltransferase; cat; confers resistance to chloramphenicol
   5781..5810    -  promoter       cat promoter (fragment): promoter of the E. coli cat gene encoding chloramphenicol acetyltransferase
   5834..5864    -  promoter       lac UV5 promoter: E. coli lac promoter with an "up" mutation
   5889..6013    -  protein_bind   attR1: mutant version of attR; recombination site for the Gateway® LR reaction LR Clonase™
   6041..6326    +  CDS            mini-white (fragment): Drosophila white gene eye color pigment; white; This is a modified version of the white gene lacking part of the first intron.
   6314..6412    +  CDS            Sapphire (fragment): Sapphire is a basic (constitutively fluorescent) long stokes shift fluorescent protein published in 1998, derived from Aequorea victoria. It is reported to be a rapidly-maturing weak dimer with low acid sensitivity.
