[The description below was written by a language model from this plasmid's Addgene catalogue record and pLannotate feature annotations shown in this document.]
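Description:
p{3P3-eGFP::GW,attB} is an insect-expression reporter plasmid built by Gibson assembly on a pBluescript II KS backbone. It is intended for making transgenic Drosophila, and the associated work concerns tools for targeted chromosome rearrangements and balancer chromosomes in non-melanogaster species. The backbone supplies a high-copy ColE1/pUC origin, an f1 origin, the ampicillin resistance gene, and pBluescript remnants: T3 and T7 promoters, lac regulatory elements, and fragments of lacZα and the multiple cloning site. A chloramphenicol resistance gene sits inside the Gateway cassette, so the plasmid is selected on both antibiotics. Because the cassette also carries the ccdB toxin gene, the plasmid is propagated in a ccdB-tolerant strain.

The payload is an EGFP reporter interrupted by an intron. A fragment of the Drosophila hsp70 basal promoter precedes the coding sequence. The plasmid name indicates the eye-specific 3xP3 enhancer element, although that element is not separately annotated in the feature table. The EGFP open reading frame appears as two pieces, which the annotation software labels as related GFP variants. Between them lie two segments matching the Drosophila white gene, which appear to supply the intron sequence. Inside this intron, in reverse orientation, is a Gateway destination cassette: attR1, lac UV5 and cat promoters, CmR, a ccdA fragment, ccdB, and attR2. An LR reaction can therefore place any entry-clone sequence within the intron, and the reporter should remain functional provided the intron is still spliced out.

A φC31 attB site allows integrase-mediated insertion into genomic attP landing sites. A partial loxP site is also annotated next to it. No polyadenylation signal is annotated downstream of EGFP.
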