Addgene plasmid #182167: p{3P3-eGFP::GW,attB}
Purpose: fluorescent reporter gene with intron containing Gateway cloning cassette
Depositing lab: David Stern. Depositing organization: HHMI, Janelia Research Campus. Publication: Transgenic tools for targeted chromosome rearrangements allow construction of balancer chromosomes in non-melanogaster Drosophila species. Stern DL. G3 (Bethesda). 2022 Feb 10. pii: 6526388. doi: 10.1093/g3journal/jkac030. PubMed 35143616.
Backbone
  Vector backbone: pBluescript II KS
  Vector type: Insect Expression
Growth in bacteria
  Bacterial resistance: Chloramphenicol and Ampicillin, 25 & 100 μg/mL
  Growth temperature: 37°C
  Growth strain: ccdB Survival
  Copy number: High Copy
Gene/Insert
  Gene/Insert name: EGFP
  Species: Other
  Cloning method: Gibson Cloning
Terms and licenses: Academic/Nonprofit Terms; Industry Terms: Not Available to Industry
Depositor comments: Please visit https://www.biorxiv.org/content/10.1101/2021.11.18.469106v1.full for bioRxiv preprint.
How to cite: p{3P3-eGFP::GW,attB} was a gift from David Stern (Addgene plasmid # 182167 ; http://n2t.net/addgene:182167 ; RRID:Addgene_182167)
